>Addgene plasmid #45779 | pBEST-p15a-OR2-OR1-Pr-UTR1-sigma28-T500 | depositor full sequence | sequence record 64251 | pBEST-p15a-OR2-OR1-Pr-UTR1-sigma28-T500 sequence 3265 bps
AAGGATCTTACCGCTGTTGAGATCCAGTTCGATGTAACCCACTCGTGCACCCAACTGATCTTCAGCATCT
TTTACTTTCACCAGCGTTTCTGGGTGAGCAAAAACAGGAAGGCAAAATGCCGCAAAAAAGGGAATAAGGG
CGACACGGAAATGTTGAATACTCATACTCTTCCTTTTTCAATATTATTGAAGCATTTATCAGGGTTATTG
TCTCATGAGCGGATACATATTTGAATGTATTTAGAAAAATAAACAAATAGGGGTTCCGCGCACATTTCCC
CGAAAAGTGCCACCTGACGTCTAAGAAACCATTATTATCATGACATTAACCTATAAAAATAGGCGTATCA
CGAGGCCCTTTCGTCTTCAAGAATTCTGGCGAATCCTCTGACCAGCCAGAAAACGACCTTTCTGTGGTGA
AACCGGATGCTGCAATTCAGAGCGGCAGCAAGTGGGGGACAGCAGAAGACCTGACCGCCGCAGAGTGGAT
GTTTGACATGGTGAAGACTATCGCACCATCAGCCAGAAAACCGAATTTTGCTGGGTGGGCTAACGATATC
CGCCTGATGCGTGAACGTGACGGACGTAACCACCGCGACATGTGTGTGCTGTTCCGCTGGGCATGCCAGG
ACAACTTCTGGTCCGGTAACGTGCTGAGCTAACACCGTGCGTGTTGACAATTTTACCTCTGGCGGTGATA
ATGGTTGCAGCTAGCAATAATTTTGTTTAACTTTAAGAAGGAGGATCCAAATGAATTCACTCTATACCGC
TGAAGGTGTAATGGATAAACACTCGCTGTGGCAGCGTTATGTCCCGCTGGTGCGTCACGAAGCATTGCGC
CTGCAGGTTCGACTGCCCGCGAGCGTGGAACTTGACGATCTGCTACAGGCGGGCGGCATTGGGTTACTTA
ATGCCGTCGAACGCTATGACGCCCTACAAGGAACGGCATTTACAACTTACGCAGTGCAGCGTATCCGTGG
CGCTATGCTGGATGAACTTCGCAGCCGTGACTGGGTGCCGCGCAGCGTGCGACGCAACGCGCGTGAAGTG
GCACAGGCAATAGGGCAACTGGAGCAGGAACTTGGCCGCAACGCCACGGAAACTGAGGTAGCGGAACGTT
TAGGGATCGATATTGCCGATTATCGCCAAATGTTGCTCGACACCAATAACAGCCAGCTCTTCTCCTACGA
TGAGTGGCGCGAAGAGCACGGCGATAGCATCGAACTGGTTACTGATGATCATCAGCGAGAAAACCCGCTA
CAACAACTACTGGACAGTAATCTGCGCCAGCGGGTGATGGAAGCCATCGAAACGTTGCCGGAGCGCGAAA
AACTGGTATTAACCCTCTATTACCAGGAAGAGCTGAATCTCAAAGAGATTGGCGCGGTGCTGGAGGTCGG
GGAATCGCGGGTCAGTCAGTTACACAGCCAGGCTATTAAACGGTTACGCACTAAACTGGGTAAGTTATAA
TCTAGAGGCGCCACTCGAGAGTCGACCAAAGCCCGCCGAAAGGCGGGCTTTTCTGTGCCGGCATGATAAG
CTGTCAAACATGAGAATTACAACTTATATCGTATGGGGCTGACTTCAGGTGCTACATTTGAAGAGATAAA
TTGCACTGAAATCTAGAAATATTTTATCTGATTAATAAGATGATCTTCTTGAGATCGTTTTGGTCTGCGC
GTAATCTCTTGCTCTGAAAACGAAAAAACCGCCTTGCAGGGCGGTTTTTCGAAGGTTCTCTGAGCTACCA
ACTCTTTGAACCGAGGTAACTGGCTTGGAGGAGCGCAGTCACCAAAACTTGTCCTTTCAGTTTAGCCTTA
ACCGGCGCATGACTTCAAGACTAACTCCTCTAAATCAATTACCAGTGGCTGCTGCCAGTGGTGCTTTTGC
ATGTCTTTCCGGGTTGGACTCAAGACGATAGTTACCGGATAAGGCGCAGCGGTCGGACTGAACGGGGGGT
TCGTGCATACAGTCCAGCTTGGAGCGAACTGCCTACCCGGAACTGAGTGTCAGGCGTGGAATGAGACAAA
CGCGGCCATAACAGCGGAATGACACCGGTAAACCGAAAGGCAGGAACAGGAGAGCGCACGAGGGAGCCGC
CAGGGGAAACGCCTGGTATCTTTATAGTCCTGTCGGGTTTCGCCACCACTGATTTGAGCGTCAGATTTCG
TGATGCTTGTCAGGGGGGCGGAGCCTATGGAAAAACGGCTTTGCCGCGGCCCTCTCACTTCCCTGTTAAG
TATCTTCCTGGCATCTTCCAGGAAATCTCCGCCCCGTTCGTAAGCCATTTCCGCTCGCCGCAGTCGAACG
ACCGAGCGTAGCGAGTCAGTGAGCGAGGAAGCGGAATATATCCTGTATCACATATTCTGCTGACGCACCG
GTGCAGCCTTTTTTCTCCTGCCACATGAAGCACTTCACTGACACCCTCATCAGTGCCAACATAGTAAGCC
AGTATACACTCCGCTAGGGTCATGAGATTATCAAAAAGGATCTTCACCTAGATCCTTTTAAATTAAAAAT
GAAGTTTTAAATCAATCTAAAGTATATATGAGTAAACTTGGTCTGACAGTTACCAATGCTTAATCAGTGA
GGCACCTATCTCAGCGATCTGTCTATTTCGTTCATCCATAGTTGCCTGACTCCCCGTCGTGTAGATAACT
ACGATACGGGAGGGCTTACCATCTGGCCCCAGTGCTGCAATGATACCGCGAGACCCACGCTCACCGGCTC
CAGATTTATCAGCAATAAACCAGCCAGCCGGAAGGGCCGAGCGCAGAAGTGGTCCTGCAACTTTATCCGC
CTCCATCCAGTCTATTAATTGTTGCCGGGAAGCTAGAGTAAGTAGTTCGCCAGTTAATAGTTTGCGCAAC
GTTGTTGCCATTGCTACAGGCATCGTGGTGTCACGCTCGTCGTTTGGTATGGCTTCATTCAGCTCCGGTT
CCCAACGATCAAGGCGAGTTACATGATCCCCCATGTTGTGCAAAAAAGCGGTTAGCTCCTTCGGTCCTCC
GATCGTTGTCAGAAGTAAGTTGGCCGCAGTGTTATCACTCATGGTTATGGCAGCACTGCATAATTCTCTT
ACTGTCATGCCATCCGTAAGATGCTTTTCTGTGACTGGTGAGTACTCAACCAAGTCATTCTGAGAATAGT
GTATGCGGCGACCGAGTTGCTCTTGCCCGGCGTCAATACGGGATAATACCGCGCCACATAGCAGAACTTT
AAAAGTGCTCATCATTGGAAAACGTTCTTCGGGGCGAAAACTCTC
Features (pLannotate 1.2.2; 8 found; start..end, strand, type, name):
    166..270     -  promoter       AmpR promoter: bla
    372..659     +  CDS            O (fragment): VRPO_LAMBD - Protein inferred from homology: Swiss-Prot protein existence level 3. Necessary for the bidirectional replication of DNA. It interacts with the ori (origin of replication) region of the genome during the initiation of replication. From Escherichia phage lambda (Bacteriophage lambda).
    723..743     +  RBS            RBS: efficient ribosome binding site from bacteriophage T7 gene 10 (Olins and Rangwala, 1989)
    751..1467    +  CDS            fliA: FLIA_ECOLI - Also known as flaD, rpoF. Experimental evidence at protein level: Swiss-Prot protein existence level 1. Sigma factors are initiation factors that promote the attachment of RNA polymerase to specific initiation sites and are then released. This sigma factor controls the expression of flagella-related genes. From Escherichia coli (strain K12).
   1659..2203    +  rep_origin     p15A ori: Plasmids containing the medium-copy-number p15A origin of replication can be propagated in E. coli cells that contain a second plasmid with the ColE1 origin.
   2291..2346    +  rep_origin     RSF ori (fragment): Plasmids containing the RSF 1030 origin of replication can be propagated in E. coli cells that contain additional plasmids with compatible origins.
   2445..2466    -  misc_feature   bom (fragment): basis of mobility region from pBR322
   2570..165     -  CDS            AmpR (across the origin): β-lactamase; bla; confers resistance to ampicillin, carbenicillin, and related antibiotics
