[The description below was written by a language model from this plasmid's Addgene catalogue record and pLannotate feature annotations shown in this document.]
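Description:
pBEST-p15a-OR2-OR1-Pr-UTR1-sigma28-T500 is a small (about 3.3 kb) bacterial expression and synthetic-biology plasmid derived from the Promega pBEST-Luc backbone. It replicates in E. coli from a p15A origin, which the catalogue lists as low copy and which is compatible with ColE1-type plasmids, and it is selected with ampicillin through a β-lactamase gene driven by its native bla promoter. Short annotated fragments of an RSF origin and of the pBR322 bom region appear to be backbone remnants rather than functional modules.

The payload is the E. coli sigma factor 28 gene (fliA, also called rpoF; roughly 720 bp), the alternative sigma factor that directs RNA polymerase to flagella-related promoters. According to the record, the original pTacI promoter was replaced by the bacteriophage lambda OR2-OR1-Pr promoter carrying one mutation, the untranslated region was replaced by the strong UTR1, the firefly luciferase gene was replaced by sigma 28, and a transcriptional terminator named T500 was added downstream. The feature table is consistent with this layout. A lambda-derived segment lies upstream; it is auto-annotated as a fragment of the lambda O protein, but it probably reflects the lambda sequence brought in with the promoter region. It is followed by a T7 gene 10 ribosome binding site, presumably part of UTR1, and then by the fliA coding sequence. The promoter and T500 terminator are not annotated themselves.

Because OR2-OR1-Pr retains lambda operator sites, it can be repressed by lambda cI. This probably explains the recommended specialised host strain and reduced growth temperature, although the record does not say so. The record does not state a specific application. The design suits constitutive production of sigma 28 to activate sigma 28-dependent promoters on companion plasmids in transcriptional cascades and other synthetic gene circuits.
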