Addgene plasmid #45779: pBEST-p15a-OR2-OR1-Pr-UTR1-sigma28-T500
Depositing lab: Richard Murray & Vincent Noireaux. Depositing organization: California Institute of Technology.
Backbone
  Vector backbone: pBEST-Luc
  Backbone manufacturer: Promega
  Modifications to backbone: pTacI promoter was removed and replaced by the bacteriophage Lambda promoter OR2-OR1-Pr, with one mutation made in this promoter. Untranslated region was removed and replaced by UTR1, a powerful UTR. Luc gene (firefly Luciferase) was removed and replaced by sigma factor 28. A transcriptional terminator was added, called T500.
  Vector type: Bacterial Expression, Synthetic Biology
Growth in bacteria
  Bacterial resistance: Ampicillin, 100 μg/mL
  Growth temperature: 30°C
  Growth strain: KL740
  Growth instructions: Grow at 29C in strain KL740, LB medium.
  Copy number: Low Copy
Gene/Insert
  Gene/Insert name: sigma factor 28
  Insert size (bp): 720
  Promoter: OR2-OR1-Pr (bacteriophage Lambda with one mutation)
  Cloning method: Unknown
  Sequencing primers: 5′ CATGGTGAAGACTATCGCAC; 3′ TCTCATGTTTGACAGCTTATC
Resource information
  A portion of this plasmid was derived from a plasmid made by: Vincent Noireaux, University of Minnesota
Terms and licenses: Academic/Nonprofit Terms; Industry Terms: Not Available to Industry
How to cite: pBEST-p15a-OR2-OR1-Pr-UTR1-sigma28-T500 was a gift from Richard Murray & Vincent Noireaux (Addgene plasmid # 45779 ; http://n2t.net/addgene:45779 ; RRID:Addgene_45779)
