>Addgene plasmid #45779 | pBEST-p15a-OR2-OR1-Pr-UTR1-sigma28-T500 | addgene partial sequence | sequence record 67401 | pBEST-R 5'-TCTCATGTTTGACAGCTTATC-3'
TTGGTCGACTCTCGAGTGGCGCCTCTAGATTATAACTTACCCAGTTTAGTGCGTAACCGTTTAATAGCCT
GGCTGTGTAACTGACTGACCCGCGATTCCCCGACCTCCAGCACCGCGCCAATCTCTTTGAGATTCAGCTC
TTCCTGGTAATAGAGGGTTAATACCAGTTTTTCGCGCTCCGGCAACGTTTCGATGGCTTCCATCACCCGC
TGGCGCAGATTACTGTCCAGTAGTTGTTGTAGCGGGTTTTCTCGCTGATGATCATCAGTAACCAGTTCGA
TGCTATCGCCGTGCTCTTCGCGCCACTCATCGTAGGAGAAGAGCTGGCTGTTATTGGTGTCGAGCAACAT
TTGGCGATAATCGGCAATATCGATCCCTAAACGTTCCGCTACCTCAGTTTCCGTGGCGTTGCGGCCAAGT
TCCTGCTCCAGTTGCCCTATTGCCTGTGCCACTTCACGCGCGTTGCGTCGCACGCTGCGCGGCACCCAGT
CACGGCTGCGAAGTTCATCCAGCATAGCGCCACGGATACGCTGCACTGCGTAAGTTGTAAATGCCGTTCC
TTGTAGGGCGTCATAGCGTTCGACGGCATTAAGTAACCCAATGCCGCCCGCCTGTAGCAGATCGTCAAGT
TCCACGCTCGCGGGCAGTCGAACCTGCAGGCGCAATGCTTCGTGACGCACCAGCGGGACATAACGCTGCC
ACAGCGAGTGTTTATCCATTACACCTTCAGCGGTATAGAGTGAATTCATTTGGATCCTCCTTCTTAAAGT
TAAACAAAATTATTGCTAGCTGCAACCATTATCACCGCCAGAGGTAAAATTGTCAACACGCACGGTGTTA
GCTCAGCACGTTACCGGAC
