>Addgene plasmid #45779 | pBEST-p15a-OR2-OR1-Pr-UTR1-sigma28-T500 | addgene partial sequence | sequence record 67402 | pBEST-F 5'-CATGGTGAAGACTATCGCAC-3'
CGATATCCGCCTGATGCGTGAACGTGACGGACGTAACCACCGCGACATGTGTGTGCTGTTCCGCTGGGCA
TGCCAGGACAACTTCTGGTCCGGTAACGTGCTGAGCTAACACCGTGCGTGTTGACAATTTTACCTCTGGC
GGTGATAATGGTTGCAGCTAGCAATAATTTTGTTTAACTTTAAGAAGGAGGATCCAAATGAATTCACTCT
ATACCGCTGAAGGTGTAATGGATAAACACTCGCTGTGGCAGCGTTATGTCCCGCTGGTGCGTCACGAAGC
ATTGCGCCTGCAGGTTCGACTGCCCGCGAGCGTGGAACTTGACGATCTGCTACAGGCGGGCGGCATTGGG
TTACTTAATGCCGTCGAACGCTATGACGCCCTACAAGGAACGGCATTTACAACTTACGCAGTGCAGCGTA
TCCGTGGCGCTATGCTGGATGAACTTCGCAGCCGTGACTGGGTGCCGCGCAGCGTGCGACGCAACGCGCG
TGAAGTGGCACAGGCAATAGGGCAACTGGAGCAGGAACTTGGCCGCAACGCCACGGAAACTGAGGTAGCG
GAACGTTTAGGGATCGATATTGCCGATTATCGCCAAATGTTGCTCGACACCAATAACAGCCAGCTCTTCT
CCTACGATGAGTGGCGCGAAGAGCACGGCGATAGCATCGAACTGGTTACTGATGATCATCAGCGAGAAAA
CCCGCTACAACAACTACTGGACAGTAATCTGCGCCAGCGGGTGATGGAAGCCATCGAAACGTTGCCGGAG
CGCGAAAAACTGGTATTAACCCTCTATTACCAGGAAGAGCTGAATCTCAAAGAGATTGGCGCGGTGCTG
